>Addgene plasmid #247899 | SFB-XPF-T495N | addgene full sequence | sequence record 494928 | Addgene NGS Result
TAGCCCATATATGGAGTTCCGCGTTACATAACTTACGGTAAATGGCCCGCCTGGCTGACCGCCCAACGAC
CCCCGCCCATTGACGTCAATAATGACGTATGTTCCCATAGTAACGCCAATAGGGACTTTCCATTGACGTC
AATGGGTGGAGTATTTACGGTAAACTGCCCACTTGGCAGTACATCAAGTGTATCATATGCCAAGTACGCC
CCCTATTGACGTCAATGACGGTAAATGGCCCGCCTGGCATTATGCCCAGTACATGACCTTATGGGACTTT
CCTACTTGGCAGTACATCTACGTATTAGTCATCGCTATTACCATGGTGATGCGGTTTTGGCAGTACATCA
ATGGGCGTGGATAGCGGTTTGACTCACGGGGATTTCCAAGTCTCCACCCCATTGACGTCAATGGGAGTTT
GTTTTGGCACCAAAATCAACGGGACTTTCCAAAATGTCGTAACAACTCCGCCCCATTGACGCAAATGGGC
GGTAGGCGTGTACGGTGGGAGGTCTATATAAGCAGAGCTGGTTTAGTGAACCGTCAGATCCGCTAGCGCT
ACCGGACTCAGATCTCGAGGCCACCATGAAAGAAACCGCTGCTGCTAAATTCGAACGCCAGCACATGGAC
AGCGGAGCCGGCGCAGGAGCCGGCGCTGACGCGCCTGACTACAAAGACGATGACGACAAGGGAGATTACA
AGGATGACGATGACAAAGGCGCGTCGATGGACGAGAAGACCACCGGCTGGCGGGGCGGCCACGTGGTGGA
GGGCCTGGCCGGCGAGCTGGAGCAGCTGCGGGCCAGGCTGGAGCACCACCCTCAGGGCCAGCGGGAGCCC
TCCGGCGGCTGCAAGCTGGGCGGCGCGCCTGAATTCTGCAGTCGACGGTACCGCGGGCCCATCGCTCGAG
AGACAAGTTTGTACAAAAAAGCAGGCTTCATGGAGTCAGGGCAGCCGGCTCGACGGATTGCCATGGCGCC
GCTGCTGGAGTACGAGCGACAGCTGGTGCTGGAACTGCTCGACACTGACGGGCTAGTAGTGTGCGCCCGC
GGGCTCGGCGCGGACCGGCTCCTCTACCACTTTCTCCAGCTGCACTGCCACCCAGCCTGCCTGGTGCTGG
TGCTCAACACGCAGCCGGCCGAGGAGGAGTATTTTATCAATCAGCTGAAGATAGAAGGAGTTGAACACCT
CCCTCGCCGTGTAACAAATGAAATCACAAGCAACAGTCGCTATGAAGTTTACACACAAGGTGGTGTTATA
TTTGCGACAAGTAGGATACTTGTGGTTGACTTCTTGACTGATAGAATACCTTCAGATTTAATTACTGGCA
TCTTGGTGTATAGAGCCCACAGAATAATCGAGTCTTGTCAAGAAGCATTCATCTTGCGCCTCTTTCGCCA
GAAAAACAAACGTGGTTTTATTAAAGCTTTCACAGACAATGCTGTTGCCTTTGATACTGGTTTTTGTCAT
GTGGAAAGAGTGATGAGAAATCTTTTTGTGAGGAAACTGTATCTGTGGCCAAGGTTCCATGTAGCAGTAA
ACTCATTTTTAGAACAGCACAAACCTGAAGTTGTAGAAATCCATGTTTCTATGACACCTACCATGCTTGC
TATACAGACTGCTATACTGGACATTTTAAATGCATGTCTAAAGGAACTAAAATGCCATAACCCATCGCTT
GAAGTGGAAGATTTATCTTTAGAAAATGCTATTGGAAAACCTTTTGACAAGACAATCCGCCATTATCTGG
ATCCTTTGTGGCACCAGCTTGGAGCCAAGACTAAATCCTTAGTTCAGGATTTGAAGATATTACGAACTTT
GCTGCAGTATCTCTCTCAGTATGATTGTGTCACATTTCTTAATCTTCTGGAATCTCTGAGAGCAACGGAA
AAAGCTTTTGGTCAGAATTCAGGTTGGCTGTTTCTTGACTCCAGCACCTCGATGTTTATAAATGCTCGAG
CAAGGGTTTATCATCTTCCAGATGCCAAAATGAGTAAAAAAGAAAAAATATCTGAAAAAATGGAAATTAA
AGAAGGGGAAGAAACAAAAAAGGAACTGGTCCTAGAAAGCAACCCAAAGTGGGAGGCACTGACTGAAGTA
TTAAAAGAAATTGAGGCAGAAAATAAGGAGAGTGAAGCTCTTGGTGGTCCAGGTCAAGTACTGATTTGTG
CAAGTGATGACCGAACATGTTCCCAGCTGAGAGACTATATCACTCTTGGAGCGGAGGCCTTCTTATTGAG
GCTCTACAGGAAAACCTTTGAGAAGGATAGCAAAGCTGAAGAAGTCTGGATGAAATTTAGGAAGGAAGAC
AGTTCAAAGAGAATTAGGAAATCTCACAAAAGACCTAAAGACCCCCAAAACAAAGAACGGGCTTCTACCA
AAGAAAGAACCCTCAAAAAGAAAAAACGGAAGTTGACCTTAAATCAAATGGTAGGAAAACCTGAAGAACT
GGAAGAGGAAGGAGATGTCGAGGAAGGATATCGTCGAGAAATAAGCAGTAGCCCAGAAAGCTGCCCGGAA
GAAATTAAGCATGAAGAATTTGATGTAAATTTGTCATCGGATGCTGCTTTCGGAATCCTGAAAGAACCCC
TCACTATCATCCATCCGCTTCTGGGTTGCAGCGACCCCTATGCTCTGACAAGGGTACTACATGAAGTGGA
GCCAAGATACGTGGTTCTTTATGACGCAGAGCTAACCTTTGTTCGGCAGCTTGAAATTTACAGGGCGAGT
AGGCCTGGGAAACCTCTGAGGGTTTACTTTCTTATATACGGAGGTTCAACTGAGGAACAACGCTATCTCA
CTGCTTTGCGGAAAGAAAAGGAAGCTTTTGAAAAACTCATAAGGGAAAAAGCAAGCATGGTTGTCCCTGA
AGAAAGAGAAGGCAGAGATGAAACAAACTTAGACCTAGTAAGAGGCACAGCATCTGCAGATGTTTCCACT
GACACTCGGAAAGCCGGTGGCCAGGAACAGAATGGTACACAGCAAAGCATAGTTGTGGATATGCGTGAAT
TTCGAAGTGAGCTTCCATCTCTGATCCATCGTCGGGGCATTGACATTGAACCCGTGACTTTAGAGGTTGG
AGATTACATCCTCACTCCAGAAATGTGCGTGGAGCGCAAGAGTATCAGTGATTTAATCGGCTCTTTAAAT
AACGGCCGCCTCTACAGCCAGTGCATCTCCATGTCCCGCTACTACAAGCGTCCCGTGCTTCTGATTGAGT
TTGACCCTAGCAAGCCTTTCTCTCTCACTTCCCGAGGTGCCTTGTTTCAGGAGATCTCCAGCAATGACAT
TAGTTCCAAACTCACTCTTCTTACACTTCACTTCCCCAGACTACGGATTCTCTGGTGCCCCTCTCCTCAT
GCAACGGCGGAGTTGTTTGAGGAGCTGAAACAAAGCAAGCCACAGCCTGATGCGGCGACAGCACTGGCCA
TTACAGCAGATTCTGAAACCCTTCCCGAGTCAGAGAAGTATAATCCTGGTCCCCAAGACTTCTTGTTAAA
AATGCCAGGGGTGAATGCCAAAAACTGCCGCTCCTTGATGCACCACGTTAAGAACATCGCAGAATTAGCA
GCCCTGTCACAAGACGAGCTCACGAGTATTCTGGGGAATGCTGCAAATGCCAAACAGCTTTATGATTTCA
TTCACACCTCTTTTGCAGAAGTCGTATCAAAAGGAAAAGGGAAAAAGTGAAACCCAGCTTTCTTGTACAA
AGTGGCTCGAGCAGGGATCCGCCCCTCTCCCTCCCCCCCCCCTAACGTTACTGGCCGAAGCCGCTTGGAA
TAAGGCCGGTGTGCGTTTGTCTATATGTTATTTTCCACCATATTGCCGTCTTTTGGCAATGTGAGGGCCC
GGAAACCTGGCCCTGTCTTCTTGACGAGCATTCCTAGGGGTCTTTCCCCTCTCGCCAAAGGAATGCAAGG
TCTGTTGAATGTCGTGAAGGAAGCGTAGGAATTCGCCAGCACAGTGGTCGACCCTGTGGAATGTGTGTCA
GTTAGGGTGTGGAAAGTCCCCAGGCTCCCCAGCAGGCAGAAGTATGCAAAGCATGCATCTCAATTAGTCA
GCAACCAGGTGTGGAAAGTCCCCAGGCTCCCCAGCAGGCAGAAGTATGCAAAGCATGCATCTCAATTAGT
CAGCAACCATAGTCCCGCCCCTAACTCCGCCCATCCCGCCCCTAACTCCGCCCAGTTCCGCCCATTCTCC
GCCCCATGGCTGACTAATTTTTTTTATTTATGCAGAGGCCGAGGCCGCCTCGGCCTCTGAGCTATTCCAG
AAGTAGTGAGGAGGCTTTTTTGGAGGCCTAGGCTTTTGCAAAAAGCTTACCATGACCGAGTACAAGCCCA
CGGTGCGCCTCGCCACCCGCGACGACGTCCCCAGGGCCGTACGCACCCTCGCCGCCGCGTTCGCCGACTA
CCCCGCCACGCGCCACACCGTCGATCCGGACCGCCACATCGAGCGGGTCACCGAGCTGCAAGAACTCTTC
CTCACGCGCGTCGGGCTCGACATCGGCAAGGTGTGGGTCGCGGACGACGGCGCCGCGGTGGCGGTCTGGA
CCACGCCGGAGAGCGTCGAAGCGGGGGCGGTGTTCGCCGAGATCGGCCCGCGCATGGCCGAGTTGAGCGG
TTCCCGGCTGGCCGCGCAGCAACAGATGGAAGGCCTCCTGGCGCCGCACCGGCCCAAGGAGCCCGCGTGG
TTCCTGGCCACCGTCGGCGTCTCGCCCGACCACCAGGGCAAGGGTCTGGGCAGCGCCGTCGTGCTCCCCG
GAGTGGAGGCGGCCGAGCGCGCCGGGGTGCCCGCCTTCCTGGAGACCTCCGCGCCCCGCAACCTCCCCTT
CTACGAGCGGCTCGGCTTCACCGTCACCGCCGACGTCGAGGTGCCCGAAGGACCGCGCACCTGGTGCATG
ACCCGCAAGCCCGGTGCCTGACGCCCGCCCCACGACCCGCAGCGCCCGACCGAAAGGAGCGCACGACCCC
ATGCATCGATAAAATAAAAGATTTTATTTAGTCTCCAGAAAAAGGGGGGAATGAAAGACCCCACCTGTAG
GTTTGGCAAGCTAGCTTAAGTAACGCCATTTTGCAAGGCATGGAAAAATACATAACTGAGAATAGAGAAG
TTCAGATCAAGGTCAGGAACAGATGGAACAGCTGAATATGGGCCAAACAGGATATCTGTGGTAAGCAGTT
CCTGCCCCGGCTCAGGGCCAAGAACAGATGGAACAGCTGAATATGGGCCAAACAGGATATCTGTGGTAAG
CAGTTCCTGCCCCGGCTCAGGGCCAAGAACAGATGGTCCCCAGATGCGGTCCAGCCCTCAGCAGTTTCTA
GAGAACCATCAGATGTTTCCAGGGTGCCCCAAGGACCTGAAATGACCCTGTGCCTTATTTGAACTAACCA
ATCAGTTCGCTTCTCGCTTCTGTTCGCGCGCTTCTGCTCCCCGAGCTCAATAAAAGAGCCCACAACCCCT
CACTCGGGGCGCCAGTCCTCCGATTGACTGAGTCGCCCGGGTACCCGTGTATCCAATAAACCCTCTTGCA
GTTGCATCCGACTTGTGGTCTCGCTGTTCCTTGGGAGGGTCTCCTCTGAGTGATTGACTACCCGTCAGCG
GGGGTCTTTCACATGCAGCATGTATCAAAATTAATTTGGTTTTTTTTCTTAAGTATTTACATTAAATGGC
CATAGTTGCATTAATGAATCGGCCAACGCGCGGGGAGAGGCGGTTTGCGTATTGGGCGCTCTTCCGCTTC
CTCGCTCACTGACTCGCTGCGCTCGGTCGTTCGGCTGCGGCGAGCGGTATCAGCTCACTCAAAGGCGGTA
ATACGGTTATCCACAGAATCAGGGGATAACGCAGGAAAGAACATGTGAGCAAAAGGCCAGCAAAAGGCCA
GGAACCGTAAAAAGGCCGCGTTGCTGGCGTTTTTCCATAGGCTCCGCCCCCCTGACGAGCATCACAAAAA
TCGACGCTCAAGTCAGAGGTGGCGAAACCCGACAGGACTATAAAGATACCAGGCGTTTCCCCCTGGAAGC
TCCCTCGTGCGCTCTCCTGTTCCGACCCTGCCGCTTACCGGATACCTGTCCGCCTTTCTCCCTTCGGGAA
GCGTGGCGCTTTCTCATAGCTCACGCTGTAGGTATCTCAGTTCGGTGTAGGTCGTTCGCTCCAAGCTGGG
CTGTGTGCACGAACCCCCCGTTCAGCCCGACCGCTGCGCCTTATCCGGTAACTATCGTCTTGAGTCCAAC
CCGGTAAGACACGACTTATCGCCACTGGCAGCAGCCACTGGTAACAGGATTAGCAGAGCGAGGTATGTAG
GCGGTGCTACAGAGTTCTTGAAGTGGTGGCCTAACTACGGCTACACTAGAAGAACAGTATTTGGTATCTG
CGCTCTGCTGAAGCCAGTTACCTTCGGAAAAAGAGTTGGTAGCTCTTGATCCGGCAAACAAACCACCGCT
GGTAGCGGTGGTTTTTTTGTTTGCAAGCAGCAGATTACGCGCAGAAAAAAAGGATCTCAAGAAGATCCTT
TGATCTTTTCTACGGGGTCTGACGCTCAGTGGAACGAAAACTCACGTTAAGGGATTTTGGTCATGAGATT
ATCAAAAAGGATCTTCACCTAGATCCTTTTGCGGCCGCAAATCAATCTAAAGTATATATGAGTAAACTTG
GTCTGACAGTTACCAATGCTTAATCAGTGAGGCACCTATCTCAGCGATCTGTCTATTTCGTTCATCCATA
GTTGCCTGACTCCCCGTCGTGTAGATAACTACGATACGGGAGGGCTTACCATCTGGCCCCAGTGCTGCAA
TGATACCGCGAGACCCACGCTCACCGGCTCCAGATTTATCAGCAATAAACCAGCCAGCCGGAAGGGCCGA
GCGCAGAAGTGGTCCTGCAACTTTATCCGCCTCCATCCAGTCTATTAATTGTTGCCGGGAAGCTAGAGTA
AGTAGTTCGCCAGTTAATAGTTTGCGCAACGTTGTTGCCATTGCTACAGGCATCGTGGTGTCACGCTCGT
CGTTTGGTATGGCTTCATTCAGCTCCGGTTCCCAACGATCAAGGCGAGTTACATGATCCCCCATGTTGTG
CAAAAAAGCGGTTAGCTCCTTCGGTCCTCCGATCGTTGTCAGAAGTAAGTTGGCCGCAGTGTTATCACTC
ATGGTTATGGCAGCACTGCATAATTCTCTTACTGTCATGCCATCCGTAAGATGCTTTTCTGTGACTGGTG
AGTACTCAACCAAGTCATTCTGAGAATAGTGTATGCGGCGACCGAGTTGCTCTTGCCCGGCGTCAATACG
GGATAATACCGCGCCACATAGCAGAACTTTAAAAGTGCTCATCATTGGAAAACGTTCTTCGGGGCGAAAA
CTCTCAAGGATCTTACCGCTGTTGAGATCCAGTTCGATGTAACCCACTCGTGCACCCAACTGATCTTCAG
CATCTTTTACTTTCACCAGCGTTTCTGGGTGAGCAAAAACAGGAAGGCAAAATGCCGCAAAAAAGGGAAT
AAGGGCGACACGGAAATGTTGAATACTCATACTCTTCCTTTTTCAATATTATTGAAGCATTTATCAGGGT
TATTGTCTCATGAGCGGATACATATTTGAATGTATTTAGAAAAATAAACAAATAGGGGTTCCGCGCACAT
TTCCCCGAAAAGTGCCACCTGCAGCCTGAATATGGGCCAAACAGGATATCTGTGGTAAGCAGTTCCTGCC
CCGGCTCAGGGCCAAGAACAGATGGAACAGCTGAATATGGGCCAAACAGGATATCTGTGGTAAGCAGTTC
CTGCCCCGGCTCAGGGCCAAGAACAGATGGTCCCCAGATGCGGTCCAGCCCTCAGCAGTTTCTAGAGAAC
CATCAGATGTTTCCAGGGTGCCCCAAGGACCTGAAATGACCCTGTGCCTTATTTGAACTAACCAATCAGT
TCGCTTCTCGCTTCTGTTCGCGCGCTTCTGCTCCCCGAGCTCAATAAAAGAGCCCACAACCCCTCACTCG
GGGCGCCAGTCCTCCGATTGACTGAGTCGCCCGGGTACCCGTGTATCCAATAAACCCTCTTGCAGTTGCA
TCCGACTTGTGGTCTCGCTGTTCCTTGGGAGGGTCTCCTCTGAGTGATTGACTACCCGTCAGCGGGGGTC
TTTCATTTGGGGGCTCGTCCGGGATCGGGAGACCCCTGCCCAGGGACCACCGACCCACCACCGGGAGGCA
AGCTGGCCAGCAACTTATCTGTGTCTGTCCGATTGTCTAGTGTCTATGACTGATTTTATGCGCCTGCGTC
GGTACTAGTTAGCTAACTAGCTCTGTATCTGGCGGACCCGTGGTGGAACTGACGAGTTCTGAACACCCGG
CCGCAACCCTGGGAGACGTCCCAGGGACTTTGGGGGCCGTTTTTGTGGCCCGACCTGAGGAAGGGAGTCG
ATGTGGAATCCGACCCCGTCAGGATATGTGGTTCTGGTAGGAGACGAGAACCTAAAACAGTTCCCGCCTC
CGTCTGAATTTTTGCTTTCGGTTTGGAACCGAAGCCGCGCGTCTTGTCTGCTGCAGCGCTGCAGCATCGT
TCTGTGTTGTCTCTGTCTGACTGTGTTTCTGTATTTGTCTGAAAATTAGGGCCAGACTGTTACCACTCCC
TTAAGTTTGACCTTAGGTCACTGGAAAGATGTCGAGCGGATCGCTCACAACCAGTCGGTAGATGTCAAGA
AGAGACGTTGGGTTACCTTCTGCTCTGCAGAATGGCCAACCTTTAACGTCGGATGGCCGCGAGACGGCAC
CTTTAACCGAGACCTCATCACCCAGGTTAAGATCAAGGTCTTTTCACCTGGCCCGCATGGACACCCAGAC
CAGGTCCCCTACATCGTGACCTGGGAAGCCTTGGCTTTTGACCCCCCTCCCTGGGTCAAGCCCTTTGTAC
ACCCTAAGCCTCCGCCTCCTCTTCCTCCATCCGCCCCGTCTCTCCCCCTTGAACCTCCTCGTTCGACCCC
GCCTCGATCCTCCCTTTATCCAGCCCTCACTCCTTCTCTAGGCGCCGGCCGGATCCCAGTGTGGTGGTAC
TAATAGTAATCAATTACGGGGTCATTAGTTCA
Features (pLannotate 1.2.2; 23 found; start..end, strand, type, name):
     22..325     +  enhancer       CMV enhancer: human cytomegalovirus immediate early enhancer
    326..529     +  promoter       CMV promoter: human cytomegalovirus (CMV) immediate early promoter
    552..579     +  misc_feature   MCS (fragment): multiple cloning site
    589..633     +  CDS            S-Tag: affinity and epitope tag derived from pancreatic ribonuclease A
    682..710     +  CDS            3xFLAG (fragment): three tandem FLAG® epitope tags
    727..840     +  CDS            SBP: streptavidin-binding peptide selected from a peptide library; binds streptavidin with nanomolar affinity (Keefe et al., 2001)
    871..900     +  misc_feature   MCS (fragment): multiple cloning site
    913..937     +  protein_bind   attB1: mutant version of attB; recombination site for the Gateway® BP reaction BP Clonase™
    940..3687    +  CDS            ERCC4: XPF_HUMAN - Also known as ERCC11, XPF. Experimental evidence at protein level: Swiss-Prot protein existence level 1. Catalytic component of a structure-specific DNA repair endonuclease responsible for the 5-prime incision during DNA repair. Involved in homologous recombination that assists in removing interstrand cross-link. From Homo sapiens (Human).
   3695..3715    -  protein_bind   attB2: mutant version of attB; core recombination site for the Gateway® BP reaction BP Clonase™
   3732..3944    +  misc_feature   IRES (fragment): internal ribosome entry site (IRES) of the encephalomyocarditis virus (EMCV)
   3983..4312    +  promoter       SV40 promoter: SV40 enhancer and early promoter
   4322..4921    +  CDS            PuroR: puromycin N-acetyltransferase; pac from Streptomyces alboniger; confers resistance to puromycin
   5020..5141    +  LTR            3' LTR (ΔU3) (fragment): self-inactivating 3' long terminal repeat (LTR) from Moloney murine leukemia virus
   5142..5611    +  LTR            LTR: long terminal repeat from Moloney murine leukemia virus
   5677..5729    -  CDS            lacI (fragment): lac repressor; lacI; The lac repressor binds to the lac operator to inhibit transcription in E. coli. This inhibition can be relieved by adding lactose or isopropyl-β-D-thiogalactopyranoside (IPTG).
   5912..6500    -  rep_origin     ori: high-copy-number ColE1/pMB1/pBR322/pUC origin of replication
   6660..7520    -  CDS            AmpR: β-lactamase; bla; confers resistance to ampicillin, carbenicillin, and related antibiotics
   7521..7625    -  promoter       AmpR promoter: bla
   7656..8125    +  LTR            LTR: long terminal repeat from Moloney murine leukemia virus
   8249..8523    +  misc_feature   MESV Ψ (fragment): packaging signal of murine embryonic stem cell virus
   8590..9006    +  CDS            gag (truncated): truncated Moloney murine leukemia virus (MMLV) gag gene lacking the start codon
   9031..9062    +  enhancer       CMV enhancer (fragment): human cytomegalovirus immediate early enhancer
