[The description below was written by a language model from this plasmid's Addgene catalogue record and pLannotate feature annotations shown in this document.]
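Description:
SFB-XPF-T495N is a mammalian expression plasmid built on the pMH-SFB-N backbone that encodes human XPF (ERCC4) carrying a T495N substitution, fused at its N terminus to a triple SFB tag. It is propagated in E. coli as a high-copy plasmid through a ColE1/pUC-type origin and selected with ampicillin via the β-lactamase gene. The sequenced record is about 9.1 kb.

Expression is driven by the human cytomegalovirus immediate early enhancer and promoter. Downstream lie the S-tag, a FLAG epitope (annotated as a partial 3xFLAG match) and the streptavidin-binding peptide. These are followed by an attB1 site, the ERCC4 coding sequence and an attB2 site, consistent with the insert having been introduced by Gateway recombination in frame with the backbone-encoded tag. After the insert there is a fragment of the EMCV IRES, and then an SV40 enhancer/early promoter driving puromycin N-acetyltransferase, which allows puromycin selection of transfected mammalian cells.

The feature table also detects Moloney murine leukemia virus LTRs, an MESV packaging signal fragment and a truncated gag flanking the cassette, indicating that the backbone derives from a gammaretroviral vector. The catalogue entry, however, lists it only as a mammalian expression vector and does not state that it is used for virus production.

XPF is the catalytic subunit of the XPF-ERCC1 structure-specific endonuclease, which acts in DNA repair, including removal of interstrand crosslinks. The SFB tag supports detection by FLAG and tandem affinity purification on streptavidin and S-protein resins, so the construct suits comparison of the interactions or repair function of this point mutant with wild-type XPF. The record does not state the specific functional consequence of T495N.
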