Addgene plasmid #247899: SFB-XPF-T495N
Purpose: Mammalian expression construct for N-terminal S protein-Flag-Streptavidin binding peptide (SFB)-tagged XPF T495N
Depositing lab: Junjie Chen & Huimin Zhang. Depositing organization: University of Texas MD Anderson Cancer Center. Publication: SLX4IP acts with SLX4 and XPF-ERCC1 to promote interstrand crosslink repair. Zhang H, Chen Z, Ye Y, Ye Z, Cao D, Xiong Y, Srivastava M, Feng X, Tang M, Wang C, Tainer JA, Chen J. Nucleic Acids Res. 2019 Nov 4;47(19):10181-10201. doi: 10.1093/nar/gkz769. PubMed 31495888.
Backbone
  Vector backbone: pMH-SFB-N
  Vector type: Mammalian Expression
Growth in bacteria
  Bacterial resistance: Ampicillin, 100 μg/mL
  Growth temperature: 37°C
  Growth strain: DH5alpha
  Copy number: High Copy
Gene/Insert
  Gene/Insert name: XPF
  Species: H. sapiens (human)
  Mutation: T495N
  Entrez Gene: ERCC4 (a.k.a. ERCC11, FANCQ, RAD1, XFEPS, XPF)
  Tag / fusion protein: S protein-Flag-Streptavidin binding peptide (SFB) (N terminal on backbone)
  Cloning method: Gateway Cloning
Terms and licenses: Academic/Nonprofit Terms; Industry Terms: Not Available to Industry
How to cite: SFB-XPF-T495N was a gift from Junjie Chen & Huimin Zhang (Addgene plasmid # 247899 ; http://n2t.net/addgene:247899 ; RRID:Addgene_247899)
